>Addgene plasmid #63352 | pFusX3-6 | depositor partial sequence | sequence record 105222 | pFusX3_ACC
AGTCTTAAGCGTCTCCATGGCCTGACCCCGGACCAAGTGGTGGCTATCGCCAGCAACATTGGCGGCAAGC
AAGCGCTCGAAACGGTGCAGCGGCTGTTGCCGGTGCTGTGCCAGGACCATGGCCTCACACCCGATCAGGT
CGTGGCTATCGCCAGCCACGATGGCGGCAAGCAAGCGCTCGAAACGGTGCAGCGGCTGTTGCCGGTGCTG
TGCCAGGACCATGGCCTGACTCCGGACCAAGTGGTGGCTATCGCCAGCCACGATGGCGGCAAGCAAGCGC
TCGAAACGGTGCAGCGGCTGTTGCCGGTGCTGTGCCAGGACCATGGCCTGCGAGACGTC
