>Addgene plasmid #63352 | pFusX3-6 | depositor partial sequence | sequence record 105223 | FusX3
CGTCTCCATGGCCTGACCCCGGACCAAGTGGTGGCTATCGAGACCGGCGCCGCTACGGGCGCGTCCCATT
CGCCATTCAGGCTGCGCAACTGTTGGGAAGGGCGATCGGTGCGGGCTCTTCGCTATTACGCCAGCTGGCG
AAAGGGGGATGTGCTGCAAGGCGATTAAGTTGGGAACGCCAGGGTTTTCCCAGTCACGACGTTGTAAAAC
GACGGCCAGTGAGCGCGCGTAATCGACTCACTATAGGGCGAATTGGGTACCGGGCCCCCCCTCGAGGTCC
TCCAGCTTTTGTTCCCTTTAGTGAGGGTTAATTGCGCGCTTGGCGTAATCATGGTCATAGCTGTTTCCTG
TGTGAAATTGTTATCCGCTCACAATTCCACACAACATACGAGCCGGAAGCATAAAGTGTAAAGCCTGGGG
TGCCTAATGAGTGAGCTAACTCACATTAATTGCGTTGCGCTCACTGCCCGCTTTCCACCGGTGGTCTCTG
GCGGCAAGCAAGCGCTCGAAACGGTGCAGCGGCTGTTGCCGGTGCTGTGCCAGGACCATGGCCTGCGAGA
CGTCTAGACCAGCCAGGACAGAAATGCCTCGACTTCGCTGCTACCCAAGGTTGCCGGGTGACGCACACCG
TGGAAACGGATGAAGGCACGAACCCAGTGGACATAAGCCTGTTCGGTTCGTAAGCTGTAATGCAAGTAGC
GTATGCGCTCACGCAACTGGTCCAGAACCTTGACCGAACGCAGCGGTGGTAACGGCGCAGTGGCGGTTTT
CATGGCTTGTTATGACTGTTTTTTTGGGGTACAGTCTATGCCTCGGGCATCCAAGCAGCAAGCGCGTTAC
GCCGTGGGTCGATGTTTGATGTTATGGAGCAGCAACGATGTTACGCAGCAGGGCAGTCGCCCTAAAACAA
AGTTAAACATTATGAGGGAAGCGGTGATCGCCGAAGTATCGACTCAACTATCAGAGGTAGTTGGCGTCAT
CGAGCGCCATCTCGAACCGACGTTGCTGGCCGTACATTTGTACGGCTCCGCAGTGGATGGCGGCCTGAAG
CCACACAGTGATATTGATTTGCTGGTTACGGTGACCGTAAGGCTTGATGAAACAACGCGGCGAGCTTTGA
TCAACGACCTTTTGGAAACTTCGGCTTCCCCTGGAGAGAGCGAGATTCTCCGCGCTGTAGAAGTCACCAT
TGTTGTGCACGACGACATCATTCCGTGGCGTTATCCAGCTAAGCGCGAACTGCAATTTGGAGAATGGCAG
CGCAATGACATTCTTGCAGGTATCTTCGAGCCAGCCACGATCGACATTGATCTGGCTATCTTGCTGACAA
AAGCAAGAGAACATAGCGTTGCCTTGGTAGGTCCAGCGGCGGAGGAACTCTTTGATCCGGTTCCTGAACA
GGATCTATTTGAGGCGCTAAATGAAACCTTAACGCTATGGAACTCGCCGCCCGACTGGGCTGGCGATGAG
CGAAATGTAGTGCTTACGTTGTCCCGCATTTGGTACAGCGCAGTAACCGGCAAAATCGCGCCGAAGGATG
TCGCTGCCGACTGGGCAATGGAGCGCCTGCCGGCCCAGTATCAGCCCGTCATACTTGAAGCTAGACAGGC
TTATCTTGGACAAGAAGAAGATCGCTTGGCCTCGCGCGCAGATCAGTTGGAAGAATTTGTCCACTACGTG
AAAGGCGAGATCACCAAGGTAGTCGGCAAATAACCCTCGAGCCACCCATGACCAAAATCCCTTAACGTGA
GTTACGCGTCGTTCCACTGAGCGTCAGACCCCGTAGAAAAGATCAAAGGATCTTCTTGAGATCCTTTTTT
TCTGCGCGTAATCTGCTGCTTGCAAACAAAAAAACCACCGCTACCAGCGGTGGTTTGTTTGCCGGATCAA
GAGCTACCAACTCTTTTTCCGAAGGTAACTGGCTTCAGCAGAGCGCAGATACCAAATACTGTCCTTCTAG
TGTAGCCGTAGTTAGGCCACCACTTCAAGAACTCTGTAGCACCGCCTACATACCTCGCTCTGCTAATCCT
GTTACCAGTGGCTGCTGCCAGTGGCGATAAGTCGTGTCTTACCGGGTTGGACTCAAGACGATAGTTACCG
GATAAGGCGCAGCGGTCGGGCTGAACGGGGGGTTCGTGCACACAGCCCAGCTTGGAGCGAACGACCTACA
CCGAACTGAGATACCTACAGCGTGAGCATTGAGAAAGCGCCACGCTTCCCGAAGGGAGAAAGGCGGACAG
GTATCCGGTAAGCGGCAGGGTCGGAACAGGAGAGCGCACGAGGGAGCTTCCAGGGGGAAACGCCTGGTAT
CTTTATAGTCCTGTCGGGTTTCGCCACCTCTGACTTGAGCGTCGATTTTTGTGATGCTCGTCAGGGGGGC
GGAGCCTATGGAAAAACGCCAGCAACGCGGCCTTTTTACGGTTCCTGGCCTTTTGCTGGCCTTTTGCTCA
CATGTTCTTTCCTGCGTTATCCCCTGATTCTGTGGATAACCGTATTACCGCCTTTGAGTGAGCTGATACC
GCTCGCCGCAGCCGAACGACCGAGCGCAGCGAGTCAGTGAGCGAGGAAGCGGAAGAGCGCCCAATACGCA
AACCGCCTCTCCCCGCGCGTTGGCCGATTCATTAATGCAGCTGGCACGACAGGTTTCCCGACTGGAAAGC
GGGCAGTGAGCGCAACGCAATTAATACGCGTACCGCTAGCCAGGAAGAGTTTGTAGAAACGCAAAAAGGC
CATCCGTCAGGATGGCCTTCTGCTTAGTTTGATGCCTGGCAGTTTATGGCGGGCGTCCTGCCCGCCACCC
TCCGGGCCGTTGCTTCACAACGTTCAAATCCGCTCCCGGCGGATTTGTCCTACTCAGGAGAGCGTTCACC
GACAAACAACAGATAAAACGAAAGGCCCAGTCTTCCGACTGAGCCTTTCGTTTTATTTGATGCCTGGCAG
TTCCCTACTCTCGCGTTAACGCTAGCATGGATGTTTTCCCAGTCACGACGTTGTAAAACGACGGCCAGTC
TTAAG
