>Addgene plasmid #63352 | pFusX3-6 | addgene partial sequence | sequence record 115564 | pCR8_R1 5'-cgaaccgaacaggcttatgt-3'
TGCGTCACCCGGCAACCTTGGGTAGCAGCGAAGTCGAGGCATTTCTGTCCTGGCTGGTCTAGACGTCTCG
CAGGCCATGGTCCTGGCACAGCACCGGCAACAGCCGCTGCACCGTTTCGAGCGCTTGCTTGCCGCCATCG
TGGCTGGCGATAGCCACCACTTGGTCCGGAGTCAGGCCATGGTCCTGGCACAGCACCGGCAACAGCCGCT
GCACCGTTTCGAGCGCTTGCTTGCCGCCATCGTGGCTGGCGATAGCCACGACCTGATCGGGTGTGAGGCC
ATGGTCCTGGCACAGCACCGGCAACAGCCGCTGCACCGTTTCGAGCGCTTGCTTGCCGCCAATGTTGCTG
GCGATAGCCACCACTTGGTCCGGGGTCAGGCCATGGAGACGCTTAAGACTGGCCGTCGTTTTACAACGTC
GTGACTGGGAAAACATCCATGCTAGCGTTAACGCGAGAGTAGGGAACTGCCAGGCATCAAATAAAACGAA
AGGCTCAGTCGGAAGACTGGGCCTTTCGTTTTATCTGTTGTTTGTCGGTGAACGCTCTCCTGAGTAGGAC
AAATCCGCCGGGAGCGGATTTGAACGTTGTGAAGCAACGGCCCGGAGGGTGGCGGGCAGGACGCCCGCCA
TAAACTGCCAGGCATCAAACTAAGCAGAAGGCCATCCTGACGGATGGCCTTTTTGCGTTTCTACAAACTC
TTCCTGGCTA
