[The description below was written by a language model from this plasmid's Addgene catalogue record.]
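Description:
pFusX3-6 is a bacterial library plasmid from the FusX TALE assembly system, a one-step method for building custom TAL effector arrays. It is built on the FusX3 backbone (about 3 kb without insert), is classed as a TALEN-type vector, and is maintained at high copy number in standard E. coli cloning strains under spectinomycin selection. The record gives no feature table, so the origin of replication and any other backbone elements are not stated. The listed sequencing primers are named for pCR8, which hints at that backbone lineage, though the record does not say so explicitly.

The insert is a synthetic, pre-assembled trimer of TALE repeats carrying the repeat-variable diresidues NI, HD and HD. Under the standard TALE code, NI recognises adenine and HD recognises cytosine, so this module specifies the triplet ACC, which matches its alternative name X3_ACC. The trimer was cloned through BsaI sites that were destroyed in the process. Within the system, the plasmid supplies RVD positions 7 to 9 of the final array. It is therefore one member of a set of position-specific trimer plasmids covering the possible three-base combinations.

In use, a plasmid such as this is chosen to match the corresponding bases of a target DNA sequence and is combined with the trimer modules for the other positions. These are joined, typically by Golden Gate-style type IIS restriction and ligation, into a receiving vector to give a complete TALE DNA-binding domain for a TALEN or other TALE fusion used in genome editing. The plasmid is an assembly intermediate, and the record lists no promoter, tag or reporter associated with the insert.
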