Addgene plasmid #63352: pFusX3-6
Purpose: Encodes RVD positions 7-9 in TALEN assembly
Depositing lab: Stephen Ekker. Depositing organization: Mayo Foundation for Medical Education and Research. Publication: FusX: A rapid one-step TALE assembly system for genome science. Ma AC, McNulty MS, Tanya PL, Jarryd CM, Martinez-Galvez G, Argue DP, Lee HB, Urban MD, Bullard CE, Blackburn PR, Man TK, Clark KJ, Ekker SC. Hum Gene Ther. 2016 Jun;27(6):451-63. doi: 10.1089/hum.2015.172 PubMed 26854857.
Backbone
  Vector backbone: FusX3
  Backbone size w/o insert (bp): 3015
  Vector type: TALEN
Growth in bacteria
  Bacterial resistance: Spectinomycin, 50 μg/mL
  Growth temperature: 37°C
  Growth strain: DH5alpha
  Copy number: High Copy
Gene/Insert
  Gene/Insert name: NI HD HD (alt name: X3_ACC)
  Species: Synthetic
  Mutation: none
  Cloning method: Restriction Enzyme; 5′ cloning site BsaI (destroyed during cloning); 3′ cloning site BsaI (destroyed during cloning)
  Sequencing primers: 5′ pCR8_F1; 3′ pCR8_R1
Terms and licenses: Academic/Nonprofit Terms; Industry Terms: Not Available to Industry
How to cite: pFusX3-6 was a gift from Stephen Ekker (Addgene plasmid # 63352 ; http://n2t.net/addgene:63352 ; RRID:Addgene_63352)
